>Addgene plasmid #105243 | pAP2050-2 | addgene full sequence | sequence record 204277 | Addgene NGS Result
CCCGGAGACGGTCACAGCTTGTCTGTAAGCGGATGCCGGGAGCAGACAAGCCCGTCAGGGCGCGTCAGCG
GGTGTTGGCGGGTGTCGGGGCTGGCTTAACTATGCGGCATCAGAGCAGATTGTACTGAGAGTGCACCATA
TGCGGTGTGAAATACCGCACAGATGCGTAAGGAGAAAATACCGCATCAGGCGCCATTCGCCATTCAGGCT
GCGCAACTGTTGGGAAGGGCGATCGGTGCGGGCCTCTTCGCTATTACGCCAGCTGGCGAAAGGGGGATGT
GCTGCAAGGCGATTAAGTTGGGTAACGCCAGGGTTTTCCCAGTCACGACGTTGTAAAACGACGGCCAGTG
AATTCGAGCTCGGTACCCGGGGATCCGTGACCACATGGTCCTTCATGAGTATGTAAATGCTGCTGGGATT
ACAGGTGGCGGCGAGAACCTTTATTTTCAGGGAGACTATAAGGACCATGACGGGGATTATAAAGATCACG
ACATTGATTACAAGGACGACGACGATAAGTCCGGCTTCGCTAACGAATTGGGGCCAAGGCTCATGGGCAA
GGAACAGAAATTGATCTCTGAGGAGGACCTGGGTAAACCTATCCCAAATCCCCTGTTGGGTTTGGACTCA
ACTTACCCCTACGACGTTCCTGACTATGCTTGCCCTGGTGACCGCTGGAGTTCAACAAGAAGCCGCAGAT
CAAGAACGAGTGATCCTCTAGAGTCGACCTGCAGGCATGCAAGCTTGGCGTAATCATGGTCATAGCTGTT
TCCTGTGTGAAATTGTTATCCGCTCACAATTCCACACAACATACGAGCCGGAAGCATAAAGTGTAAAGCC
TGGGGTGCCTAATGAGTGAGCTAACTCACATTAATTGCGTTGCGCTCACTGCCCGCTTTCCAGTCGGGAA
ACCTGTCGTGCCAGCTGCATTAATGAATCGGCCAACGCGCGGGGAGAGGCGGTTTGCGTATTGGGCGCTC
TTCCGCTTCCTCGCTCACTGACTCGCTGCGCTCGGTCGTTCGGCTGCGGCGAGCGGTATCAGCTCACTCA
AAGGCGGTAATACGGTTATCCACAGAATCAGGGGATAACGCAGGAAAGAACATGTGAGCAAAAGGCCAGC
AAAAGGCCAGGAACCGTAAAAAGGCCGCGTTGCTGGCGTTTTTCCATAGGCTCCGCCCCCCTGACGAGCA
TCACAAAAATCGACGCTCAAGTCAGAGGTGGCGAAACCCGACAGGACTATAAAGATACCAGGCGTTTCCC
CCTGGAAGCTCCCTCGTGCGCTCTCCTGTTCCGACCCTGCCGCTTACCGGATACCTGTCCGCCTTTCTCC
CTTCGGGAAGCGTGGCGCTTTCTCATAGCTCACGCTGTAGGTATCTCAGTTCGGTGTAGGTCGTTCGCTC
CAAGCTGGGCTGTGTGCACGAACCCCCCGTTCAGCCCGACCGCTGCGCCTTATCCGGTAACTATCGTCTT
GAGTCCAACCCGGTAAGACACGACTTATCGCCACTGGCAGCAGCCACTGGTAACAGGATTAGCAGAGCGA
GGTATGTAGGCGGTGCTACAGAGTTCTTGAAGTGGTGGCCTAACTACGGCTACACTAGAAGAACAGTATT
TGGTATCTGCGCTCTGCTGAAGCCAGTTACCTTCGGAAAAAGAGTTGGTAGCTCTTGATCCGGCAAACAA
ACCACCGCTGGTAGCGGTGGTTTTTTTGTTTGCAAGCAGCAGATTACGCGCAGAAAAAAAGGATCTCAAG
AAGATCCTTTGATCTTTTCTACGGGGTCTGACGCTCAGTGGAACGAAAACTCACGTTAAGGGATTTTGGT
CATGAGATTATCAAAAAGGATCTTCACCTAGATCCTTTTAAATTAAAAATGAAGTTTTAAATCAATCTAA
AGTATATATGAGTAAACTTGGTCTGACAGTTACCAATGCTTAATCAGTGAGGCACCTATCTCAGCGATCT
GTCTATTTCGTTCATCCATAGTTGCCTGACTCCCCGTCGTGTAGATAACTACGATACGGGAGGGCTTACC
ATCTGGCCCCAGTGCTGCAATGATACCGCGAGACCCACGCTCACCGGCTCCAGATTTATCAGCAATAAAC
CAGCCAGCCGGAAGGGCCGAGCGCAGAAGTGGTCCTGCAACTTTATCCGCCTCCATCCAGTCTATTAATT
GTTGCCGGGAAGCTAGAGTAAGTAGTTCGCCAGTTAATAGTTTGCGCAACGTTGTTGCCATTGCTACAGG
CATCGTGGTGTCACGCTCGTCGTTTGGTATGGCTTCATTCAGCTCCGGTTCCCAACGATCAAGGCGAGTT
ACATGATCCCCCATGTTGTGCAAAAAAGCGGTTAGCTCCTTCGGTCCTCCGATCGTTGTCAGAAGTAAGT
TGGCCGCAGTGTTATCACTCATGGTTATGGCAGCACTGCATAATTCTCTTACTGTCATGCCATCCGTAAG
ATGCTTTTCTGTGACTGGTGAGTACTCAACCAAGTCATTCTGAGAATAGTGTATGCGGCGACCGAGTTGC
TCTTGCCCGGCGTCAATACGGGATAATACCGCGCCACATAGCAGAACTTTAAAAGTGCTCATCATTGGAA
AACGTTCTTCGGGGCGAAAACTCTCAAGGATCTTACCGCTGTTGAGATCCAGTTCGATGTAACCCACTCG
TGCACCCAACTGATCTTCAGCATCTTTTACTTTCACCAGCGTTTCTGGGTGAGCAAAAACAGGAAGGCAA
AATGCCGCAAAAAAGGGAATAAGGGCGACACGGAAATGTTGAATACTCATACTCTTCCTTTTTCAATATT
ATTGAAGCATTTATCAGGGTTATTGTCTCATGAGCGGATACATATTTGAATGTATTTAGAAAAATAAACA
AATAGGGGTTCCGCGCACATTTCCCCGAAAAGTGCCACCTGACGTCTAAGAAACCATTATTATCATGACA
TTAACCTATAAAAATAGGCGTATCACGAGGCCCTTTCGTCTCGCGCGTTTCGGTGATGACGGTGAAAACC
TCTGACACATGCAGCT
Features (pLannotate 1.2.2; 15 found; start..end, strand, type, name):
     91..190     +  misc_feature   bom (fragment): basis of mobility region from pBR322
    196..353     -  CDS            lacZα (fragment): LacZα fragment of β-galactosidase; lacZ fragment
    350..376     +  misc_feature   MCS (fragment): pUC18/19 multiple cloning site
    376..423     +  CDS            GFP11: 11th β-strand of superfolder GFP associates with GFP(1-10), consisting of the first 10 β-strands, to reconstitute fluorescent GFP (Cabantous et al., 2005; Kamiyama et al., 2016)
    432..452     +  CDS            capTEV™ (fragment): composite tag for in vivo biotinylation, TEV protease cleavage, and 6xHis tagging
    496..512     +  CDS            FLAG (fragment): FLAG® epitope tag, followed by an enterokinase cleavage site
    712..746     +  misc_feature   MCS (fragment): pUC18/19 multiple cloning site
    783..799     -  protein_bind   lac operator: The lac repressor binds to the lac operator to inhibit transcription in E. coli. This inhibition can be relieved by adding lactose or isopropyl-β-D-thiogalactopyranoside (IPTG). lac repressor encoded by lacI
    807..837     -  promoter       lac promoter: promoter for the E. coli lac operon
    852..873     -  protein_bind   CAP binding site: CAP binding activates transcription in the presence of cAMP. E. coli catabolite activator protein
    886..978     -  CDS            lacI (fragment): lac repressor; lacI; The lac repressor binds to the lac operator to inhibit transcription in E. coli. This inhibition can be relieved by adding lactose or isopropyl-β-D-thiogalactopyranoside (IPTG).
   1161..1749    -  rep_origin     ori: high-copy-number ColE1/pMB1/pBR322/pUC origin of replication
   1920..2780    -  CDS            AmpR: β-lactamase; bla; confers resistance to ampicillin, carbenicillin, and related antibiotics
   2781..2885    -  promoter       AmpR promoter: bla
   2980..3015    +  CDS            rop (fragment): Rop protein, which maintains plasmids at low copy number; rop
