[The description below was written by a language model from this plasmid's Addgene catalogue record and pLannotate feature annotations shown in this document.]
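Description:
pAP2050-2 is a small (about 3 kb) pUC19-based cloning plasmid that stores a synthetic multi-tag cassette. It is propagated in E. coli using the high-copy ColE1/pUC origin and selected with ampicillin through the β-lactamase (AmpR) gene and its native promoter. Although it is catalogued as a bacterial expression vector, the annotated features suggest a sequence-holding plasmid. The roughly 330 bp insert was placed by ligation-independent cloning into the pUC multiple cloning site, interrupting the lacZα fragment. It lies on the opposite strand to the lac promoter, operator and CAP site, and no mammalian promoter, polyadenylation signal or eukaryotic selection marker is annotated.

According to the catalogue entry, the insert encodes a mammalian version of GFP11, followed by a linker, a TEV protease cleavage site, 3xFLAG, OLLAS, Myc, V5 and HA epitope tags, and a second linker. GFP11 is the eleventh β-strand of superfolder GFP, which becomes fluorescent only when it pairs with the separately supplied GFP(1-10) fragment, so a tagged protein can be visualised by split-GFP complementation. The epitopes offer several options for antibody detection or purification, and the TEV site allows proteolytic cleavage between GFP11 and the epitope array. The automated feature table recognises only GFP11, a TEV-related fragment and part of a FLAG tag; the remaining tags fall in the unannotated stretch before the downstream MCS remnant and are known only from the depositor's description.

The associated publication concerns precision genome editing by repair of Cas9-induced DNA breaks, so the plasmid probably serves as a template for generating knock-in donor fragments, with flanking M13 primer sites available for sequencing. The record does not state this use explicitly.
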