Addgene plasmid #105243: pAP2050-2
Purpose: mammalian GFP11 with linker::TEV::3xFlag::Ollas::Myc::V5::HAtag::other linker
Depositing lab: Geraldine Seydoux. Depositing organization: Johns Hopkins University and School of Medicine. Publication: Precision genome editing using synthesis-dependent repair of Cas9-induced DNA breaks. Paix A, Folkmann A, Goldman DH, Kulaga H, Grzelak MJ, Rasoloson D, Paidemarry S, Green R, Reed RR, Seydoux G. Proc Natl Acad Sci U S A. 2017 Nov 28. pii: 1711979114. doi: 10.1073/pnas.1711979114. PubMed 29183983.
Backbone
  Vector backbone: pUC19
  Vector type: Bacterial Expression
Growth in bacteria
  Bacterial resistance: Ampicillin, 100 μg/mL
  Growth temperature: 37°C
  Growth strain: DH5alpha
  Copy number: High Copy
Gene/Insert
  Gene/Insert name: GFP11 with extra-sequence (GFP11 with linker::TEV::3xFlag::Ollas::Myc::V5::HAtag::other linker)
  Species: H. sapiens (human)
  Insert size (bp): 330
  Cloning method: Ligation Independent Cloning
  Sequencing primers: 5′ M13pUC-Fwd; 3′ M13pUC-Rev
Terms and licenses: Academic/Nonprofit Terms; Industry Terms: Not Available to Industry
How to cite: pAP2050-2 was a gift from Geraldine Seydoux (Addgene plasmid # 105243 ; http://n2t.net/addgene:105243 ; RRID:Addgene_105243)
