>Addgene plasmid #105243 | pAP2050-2 | depositor partial sequence | sequence record 199456 | insert
CGTGACCACATGGTCCTTCATGAGTATGTAAATGCTGCTGGGATTACAGGTGGCGGCGAGAACCTTTATT
TTCAGGGAGACTATAAGGACCATGACGGGGATTATAAAGATCACGACATTGATTACAAGGACGACGACGA
TAAGTCCGGCTTCGCTAACGAATTGGGGCCAAGGCTCATGGGCAAGGAACAGAAATTGATCTCTGAGGAG
GACCTGGGTAAACCTATCCCAAATCCCCTGTTGGGTTTGGACTCAACTTACCCCTACGACGTTCCTGACT
ATGCTTGCCCTGGTGACCGCTGGAGTTCAACAAGAAGCCGCAGATCAAGAACGAGT
